>Addgene plasmid #221466 | pLX304_CdTag-HA_EmptyVector | addgene full sequence | sequence record 438436 | Addgene NGS Result
TGTAGTCTTATGCAATACTCTTGTAGTCTTGCAACATGGTAACGATGAGTTAGCAACATGCCTTACAAGG
AGAGAAAAAGCACCGTGCATGCCGATTGGTGGAAGTAAGGTGGTACGATCGTGCCTTATTAGGAAGGCAA
CAGACGGGTCTGACATGGATTGGACGAACCACTGAATTGCCGCATTGCAGAGATATTGTATTTAAGTGCC
TAGCTCGATACATAAACGGGTCTCTCTGGTTAGACCAGATCTGAGCCTGGGAGCTCTCTGGCTAACTAGG
GAACCCACTGCTTAAGCCTCAATAAAGCTTGCCTTGAGTGCTTCAAGTAGTGTGTGCCCGTCTGTTGTGT
GACTCTGGTAACTAGAGATCCCTCAGACCCTTTTAGTCAGTGTGGAAAATCTCTAGCAGTGGCGCCCGAA
CAGGGACTTGAAAGCGAAAGGGAAACCAGAGGAGCTCTCTCGACGCAGGACTCGGCTTGCTGAAGCGCGC
ACGGCAAGAGGCGAGGGGCGGCGACTGGTGAGTACGCCAAAAATTTTGACTAGCGGAGGCTAGAAGGAGA
GAGATGGGTGCGAGAGCGTCAGTATTAAGCGGGGGAGAATTAGATCGCGATGGGAAAAAATTCGGTTAAG
GCCAGGGTGAAAGAAAAAATATAAATTAAAACATATAGTATGGGCAAGCAGGGAGCTAGAACGATTCGCA
GTTAATCCTGGCCTGTTAGAAACATCAGAAGGCTGTAGACAAATACTGGGACAGCTACAACCATCCCTTC
AGACAGGATCAGAAGAACTTAGATCATTATATAATACAGTAGCAACCCTCTATTGTGTGCATCAAAGGAT
AGAGATAAAAGACACCAAGGAAGCTTTAGACAAGATAGAGGAAGAGCAAAACAAAAGTAAGACCACCGCA
CAGCAAGCGGCCGCTGATCTTCAGACCTGGAGGAGGAGATATGAGGGACAATTGGAGAAGTGAATTATAT
AAATATAAAGTAGTAAAAATTGAACCATTAGGAGTAGCACCCACCAAGGCAAAGAGAAGAGTGGTGCAGA
GAGAAAAAAGAGCAGTGGGAATAGGAGCTTTGTTCCTTGGGTTCTTGGGAGCAGCAGGAAGCACTATGGG
CGCAGCGTCAATGACGCTGACGGTACAGGCCAGACAATTATTGTCTGGTATAGTGCAGCAGCAGAACAAT
TTGCTGAGGGCTATTGAGGCGCAACAGCATCTGTTGCAACTCACAGTCTGGGGCATCAAGCAGCTCCAGG
CAAGAATCCTGGCTGTGGAAAGATACCTAAAGGATCAACAGCTCCTGGGGATTTGGGGTTGCTCTGGAAA
ACTCATTTGCACCACTGCTGTGCCTTGGAATGCTAGTTGGAGTAATAAATCTCTGGAACAGATTTGGAAT
CACACGACCTGGATGGAGTGGGACAGAGAAATTAACAATTACACAAGCTTAATACACTCCTTAATTGAAG
AATCGCAAAACCAGCAAGAAAAGAATGAACAAGAATTATTGGAATTAGATAAATGGGCAAGTTTGTGGAA
TTGGTTTAACATAACAAATTGGCTGTGGTATATAAAATTATTCATAATGATAGTAGGAGGCTTGGTAGGT
TTAAGAATAGTTTTTGCTGTACTTTCTATAGTGAATAGAGTTAGGCAGGGATATTCACCATTATCGTTTC
AGACCCACCTCCCAACCCCGAGGGGACCCTTGCGCCTTTTCCAAGGCAGCCCTGGGTTTGCGCAGGGACG
CGGCTGCTCTGGGCGTGGTTCCGGGAAACGCAGCGGCGCCGACCCTGGGTCTCGCACATTCTTCACGTCC
GTTCGCAGCGTCACCCGGATCTTCGCCGCTACCCTTGTGGGCCCCCCGGCGACGCTTCCTGCTCCGCCCC
TAAGTCGGGAAGGTTCCTTGCGGTTCGCGGCGTGCCGGACGTGACAAACGGAAGCCGCACGTCTCACTAG
TACCCTCGCAGACGGACAGCGCCAGGGAGCAATGGCAGCGCGCCGACCGCGATGGGCTGTGGCCAATAGC
GGCTGCTCAGCAGGGCGCGCCGAGAGCAGCGGCCGGGAAGGGGCGGTGCGGGAGGCGGGGTGTGGGGCGG
TAGTGTGGGCCCTGTTCCTGCCCGCGCGGTGTTCCGCATTCTGCAAGCCTCCGGAGCGCACGTCGGCAGT
CGGCTCCCTCGTTGACCGAATCACCGACCTCTCTCCCCAGGGGGTACCACCATGGCCAAGCCTTTGTCTC
AAGAAGAATCCACCCTCATTGAAAGAGCAACGGCTACAATCAACAGCATCCCCATCTCTGAAGACTACAG
CGTCGCCAGCGCAGCTCTCTCTAGCGACGGCCGCATCTTCACTGGTGTCAATGTATATCATTTTACTGGG
GGACCTTGTGCAGAACTCGTGGTGCTGGGCACTGCTGCTGCTGCGGCAGCTGGCAACCTGACTTGTATCG
TCGCGATCGGAAATGAGAACAGGGGCATCTTGAGCCCCTGCGGACGGTGCCGACAGGTGCTTCTCGATCT
GCATCCTGGGATCAAAGCCATAGTGAAGGACAGTGATGGACAGCCGACGGCAGTTGGGATTCGTGAATTG
CTGCCCTCTGGTTATGTGTGGGAGGGCCTGCAGCTGCAGTAGTAAGAATTCTAGATCTTGAGACAAATGG
CAGTATTCATCCACAATTTTAAAAGAAAAGGGGGGATTGGGGGGTACAGTGCAGGGGAAAGAATAGTAGA
CATAATAGCAACAGACATACAAACTAAAGAATTACAAAAACAAATTACAAAAATTCAAAATTTTCGGGTT
TATTACAGGGACAGCAGAGATCCACTTTGGCGCCGGCTCGAGGGGGCCCGGGGTTATTAATAGTAATCAA
TTACGGGGTCATTAGTTCATAGCCCATATATGGAGTTCCGCGTTACATAACTTACGGTAAATGGCCCGCC
TGGCTGACCGCCCAACGACCCCCGCCCATTGACGTCAATAATGACGTATGTTCCCATAGTAACGCCAATA
GGGACTTTCCATTGACGTCAATGGGTGGAGTATTTACGGTAAACTGCCCACTTGGCAGTACATCAAGTGT
ATCATATGCCAAGTACGCCCCCTATTGACGTCAATGACGGTAAATGGCCCGCCTGGCATTATGCCCAGTA
CATGACCTTATGGGACTTTCCTACTTGGCAGTACATCTACGTATTAGTCATCGCTATTACCATGGTGATG
CGGTTTTGGCAGTACATCAATGGGCGTGGATAGCGGTTTGACTCACGGGGATTTCCAAGTCTCCACCCCA
TTGACGTCAATGGGAGTTTGTTTTGGCACCAAAATCAACGGGACTTTCCAAAATGTCGTAACAACTCCGC
CCCATTGACGCAAATGGGCGGTAGGCGTGTACGGTGGGAGGTCTATATAAGCAGAGCTCTCTGGCTAACT
GTCGGGATCAACAAGTTTGTACAAAAAAGCTGAACGAGAAACGTAAAATGATATAAATATCAATATATTA
AATTAGATTTTGCATAAAAAACAGACTACATAATACTGTAAAACACAACATATCCAGTCACTATGGCGGC
CGCATTAGGCACCCCAGGCTTTACACTTTATGCTTCCGGCTCGTATAATGTGTGGATTTTGAGTTAGGAT
CCGTCGAGATTTTCAGGAGCTAAGGAAGCTAAAATGGAGAAAAAAATCACTGGATATACCACCGTTGATA
TATCCCAATGGCATCGTAAAGAACATTTTGAGGCATTTCAGTCAGTTGCTCAATGTACCTATAACCAGAC
CGTTCAGCTGGATATTACGGCCTTTTTAAAGACCGTAAAGAAAAATAAGCACAAGTTTTATCCGGCCTTT
ATTCACATTCTTGCCCGCCTGATGAATGCTCATCCGGAATTCCGTATGGCAATGAAAGACGGTGAGCTGG
TGATATGGGATAGTGTTCACCCTTGTTACACCGTTTTCCATGAGCAAACTGAAACGTTTTCATCGCTCTG
GAGTGAATACCACGACGATTTCCGGCAGTTTCTACACATATATTCGCAAGATGTGGCGTGTTACGGTGAA
AACCTGGCCTATTTCCCTAAAGGGTTTATTGAGAATATGTTTTTCGTCTCAGCCAATCCCTGGGTGAGTT
TCACCAGTTTTGATTTAAACGTGGCCAATATGGACAACTTCTTCGCCCCCGTTTTCACCATGGGCAAATA
TTATACGCAAGGCGACAAGGTGCTGATGCCGCTGGCGATTCAGGTTCATCATGCCGTTTGTGATGGCTTC
CATGTCGGCAGAATGCTTAATGAATTACAACAGTACTGCGATGAGTGGCAGGGCGGGGCGTAAAGATCTG
GATCCGGCTTACTAAAAGCCAGATAACAGTATGCGTATTTGCGCGCTGATTTTTGCGGTATAAGAATATA
TACTGATATGTATACCCGAAGTATGTCAAAAAGAGGTATGCTATGAAGCAGCGTATTACAGTGACAGTTG
ACAGCGACAGCTATCAGTTGCTCAAGGCATATATGATGTCAATATCTCCGGTCTGGTAAGCACAACCATG
CAGAATGAAGCCCGTCGTCTGCGTGCCGAACGCTGGAAAGCGGAAAATCAGGAAGGGATGGCTGAGGTCG
CCCGGTTTATTGAAATGAACGGCTCTTTTGCTGACGAGAACAGGGGCTGGTGAAATGCAGTTTAAGGTTT
ACACCTATAAAAGAGAGAGCCGTTATCGTCTGTTTGTGGATGTACAGAGTGATATTATTGACACGCCCGG
GCGACGGATGGTGATCCCCCTGGCCAGTGCACGTCTGCTGTCAGATAAAGTCTCCCGTGAACTTTACCCG
GTGGTGCATATCGGGGATGAAAGCTGGCGCATGATGACCACCGATATGGCCAGTGTGCCGGTCTCCGTTA
TCGGGGAAGAAGTGGCTGATCTCAGCCACCGCGAAAATGACATCAAAAACGCCATTAACCTGATGTTCTG
GGGAATATAAATGTCAGGCTCCCTTATACACAGCCAGTCTGCAGGTCGACCATAGTGACTGGATATGTTG
TGTTTTACAGTATTATGTAGTCTGTTTTTTATGCAAAATCTAATTTAATATATTGATATTTATATCATTT
TACGTTTCTCGTTCAGCTTTCTTGTACAAAGTGGTTACCGGTGGAGTGCAGGTGGAAACCATCTCCCCAG
GAGACGGGCGCACCTTCCCCAAGCGCGGCCAGACCTGCGTGGTGCACTACACCGGGATGCTTGAAGATGG
AAAGAAAGTTGATTCCTCCCGGGACAGAAACAAGCCCTTTAAGTTTATGCTAGGCAAGCAGGAGGTGATC
CGAGGCTGGGAAGAAGGGGTTGCCCAGATGAGTGTGGGTCAGAGAGCCAAACTGACTATATCTCCAGATT
ATGCCTATGGTGCCACTGGGCACCCAGGCATCATCCCACCACATGCCACTCTCGTCTTCGATGTGGAGCT
TCTAAAACTGGAAGGCGGCTACCCCTACGACGTGCCCGACTACGCCGGCTATCCGTATGATGTCCCGGAC
TATGCAGGCTAAACGCGTTAAGTCGACAATCAACCTCTGGATTACAAAATTTGTGAAAGATTGACTGGTA
TTCTTAACTATGTTGCTCCTTTTACGCTATGTGGATACGCTGCTTTAATGCCTTTGTATCATGCTATTGC
TTCCCGTATGGCTTTCATTTTCTCCTCCTTGTATAAATCCTGGTTGCTGTCTCTTTATGAGGAGTTGTGG
CCCGTTGTCAGGCAACGTGGCGTGGTGTGCACTGTGTTTGCTGACGCAACCCCCACTGGTTGGGGCATTG
CCACCACCTGTCAGCTCCTTTCCGGGACTTTCGCTTTCCCCCTCCCTATTGCCACGGCGGAACTCATCGC
CGCCTGCCTTGCCCGCTGCTGGACAGGGGCTCGGCTGTTGGGCACTGACAATTCCGTGGTGTTGTCGGGG
AAATCATCGTCCTTTCCTTGGCTGCTCGCCTGTGTTGCCACCTGGATTCTGCGCGGGACGTCCTTCTGCT
ACGTCCCTTCGGCCCTCAATCCAGCGGACCTTCCTTCCCGCGGCCTGCTGCCGGCTCTGCGGCCTCTTCC
GCGTCTTCGCCTTCGCCCTCAGACGAGTCGGATCTCCCTTTGGGCCGCCTCCCCGCGTCGACTTTAAGAC
CAATGACTTACAAGGCAGCTGTAGATCTTAGCCACTTTTTAAAAGAAAAGGGGGGACTGGAAGGGCTAAT
TCACTCCCAACGAAGACAAGATCTGCTTTTTGCTTGTACTGGGTCTCTCTGGTTAGACCAGATCTGAGCC
TGGGAGCTCTCTGGCTAACTAGGGAACCCACTGCTTAAGCCTCAATAAAGCTTGCCTTGAGTGCTTCAAG
TAGTGTGTGCCCGTCTGTTGTGTGACTCTGGTAACTAGAGATCCCTCAGACCCTTTTAGTCAGTGTGGAA
AATCTCTAGCAGTACGTATAGTAGTTCATGTCATCTTATTATTCAGTATTTATAACTTGCAAAGAAATGA
ATATCAGAGAGTGAGAGGAACTTGTTTATTGCAGCTTATAATGGTTACAAATAAAGCAATAGCATCACAA
ATTTCACAAATAAAGCATTTTTTTCACTGCATTCTAGTTGTGGTTTGTCCAAACTCATCAATGTATCTTA
TCATGTCTGGCTCTAGCTATCCCGCCCCTAACTCCGCCCATCCCGCCCCTAACTCCGCCCAGTTCCGCCC
ATTCTCCGCCCCATGGCTGACTAATTTTTTTTATTTATGCAGAGGCCGAGGCCGCCTCGGCCTCTGAGCT
ATTCCAGAAGTAGTGAGGAGGCTTTTTTGGAGGCCTAGGGACGTACCCAATTCGCCCTATAGTGAGTCGT
ATTACGCGCGCTCACTGGCCGTCGTTTTACAACGTCGTGACTGGGAAAACCCTGGCGTTACCCAACTTAA
TCGCCTTGCAGCACATCCCCCTTTCGCCAGCTGGCGTAATAGCGAAGAGGCCCGCACCGATCGCCCTTCC
CAACAGTTGCGCAGCCTGAATGGCGAATGGG
[124 nt withheld, positions 7032-7155]
C
[91 nt withheld, positions 7157-7247]
A
[49 nt withheld, positions 7249-7297]
CCTTTGACGTTGGAGTCCACGTTCTTT
[37 nt withheld, positions 7325-7361]
ACCCTATCTCGGTCTATTCTTTTGATTTATAAGGGATTTTGCCGATTTCGGCCTATTGGTTAAAAAATGA
GCTGATTTAACAAAAATTTAACGCGAATTTTAACAAAATATTAACGCTTACAATTTAGGTGGCACTTTTC
GGGGAAATGTGCGCGGAACCCCTATTTGTTTATTTTTCTAAATACATTCAAATATGTATCCGCTCATGAG
ACAATAACCCTGATAAATGCTTCAATAATATTGAAAAAGGAAGAGTATGAGTATTCAACATTTCCGTGTC
GCCCTTATTCCCTTTTTTGCGGCATTTTGCCTTCCTGTTTTTGCTCACCCAGAAACGCTGGTGAAAGTAA
AAGATGCTGAAGATCAGTTGGGTGCACGAGTGGGTTACATCGAACTGGATCTCAACAGCGGTAAGATCCT
TGAGAGTTTTCGCCCCGAAGAACGTTTTCCAATGATGAGCACTTTTAAAGTTCTGCTATGTGGCGCGGTA
TTATCCCGTATTGACGCCGGGCAAGAGCAACTCGGTCGCCGCATACACTATTCTCAGAATGACTTGGTTG
AGTACTCACCAGTCACAGAAAAGCATCTTACGGATGGCATGACAGTAAGAGAATTATGCAGTGCTGCCAT
AACCATGAGTGATAACACTGCGGCCAACTTACTTCTGACAACGATCGGAGGACCGAAGGAGCTAACCGCT
TTTTTGCACAACATGGGGGATCATGTAACTCGCCTTGATCGTTGGGAACCGGAGCTGAATGAAGCCATAC
CAAACGACGAGCGTGACACCACGATGCCTGTAGCAATGGCAACAACGTTGCGCAAACTATTAACTGGCGA
ACTACTTACTCTAGCTTCCCGGCAACAATTAATAGACTGGATGGAGGCGGATAAAGTTGCAGGACCACTT
CTGCGCTCGGCCCTTCCGGCTGGCTGGTTTATTGCTGATAAATCTGGAGCCGGTGAGCGTGGGTCTCGCG
GTATCATTGCAGCACTGGGGCCAGATGGTAAGCCCTCCCGTATCGTAGTTATCTACACGACGGGGAGTCA
GGCAACTATGGATGAACGAAATAGACAGATCGCTGAGATAGGTGCCTCACTGATTAAGCATTGGTAACTG
TCAGACCAAGTTTACTCATATATACTTTAGATTGATTTAAAACTTCATTTTTAATTTAAAAGGATCTAGG
TGAAGATCCTTTTTGATAATCTCATGACCAAAATCCCTTAACGTGAGTTTTCGTTCCACTGAGCGTCAGA
CCCCGTAGAAAAGATCAAAGGATCTTCTTGAGATCCTTTTTTTCTGCGCGTAATCTGCTGCTTGCAAACA
AAAAAACCACCGCTACCAGCGGTGGTTTGTTTGCCGGATCAAGAGCTACCAACTCTTTTTCCGAAGGTAA
CTGGCTTCAGCAGAGCGCAGATACCAAATACTGTTCTTCTAGTGTAGCCGTAGTTAGGCCACCACTTCAA
GAACTCTGTAGCACCGCCTACATACCTCGCTCTGCTAATCCTGTTACCAGTGGCTGCTGCCAGTGGCGAT
AAGTCGTGTCTTACCGGGTTGGACTCAAGACGATAGTTACCGGATAAGGCGCAGCGGTCGGGCTGAACGG
GGGGTTCGTGCACACAGCCCAGCTTGGAGCGAACGACCTACACCGAACTGAGATACCTACAGCGTGAGCT
ATGAGAAAGCGCCACGCTTCCCGAAGGGAGAAAGGCGGACAGGTATCCGGTAAGCGGCAGGGTCGGAACA
GGAGAGCGCACGAGGGAGCTTCCAGGGGGAAACGCCTGGTATCTTTATAGTCCTGTCGGGTTTCGCCACC
TCTGACTTGAGCGTCGATTTTTGTGATGCTCGTCAGGGGGGCGGAGCCTATGGAAAAACGCCAGCAACGC
GGCCTTTTTACGGTTCCTGGCCTTTTGCTGGCCTTTTGCTCACATGTTCTTTCCTGCGTTATCCCCTGAT
TCTGTGGATAACCGTATTACCGCCTTTGAGTGAGCTGATACCGCTCGCCGCAGCCGAACGACCGAGCGCA
GCGAGTCAGTGAGCGAGGAAGCGGAAGAGCGCCCAATACGCAAACCGCCTCTCCCCGCGCGTTGGCCGAT
TCATTAATGCAGCTGGCACGACAGGTTTCCCGACTGGAAAGCGGGCAGTGAGCGCAACGCAATTAATGTG
AGTTAGCTCACTCATTAGGCACCCCAGGCTTTACACTTTATGCTTCCGGCTCGTATGTTGTGTGGAATTG
TGAGCGGATAACAATTTCACACAGGAAACAGCTATGACCATGATTACGCCAAGCGCGCAATTAACCCTCA
CTAAAGGGAACAAAAGCTGGAGCTGCAAGCTTAA
Features (pLannotate 1.2.2; 35 found; start..end, strand, type, name):
      1..227     +  promoter       RSV promoter: Rous sarcoma virus enhancer/promoter
    228..408     +  LTR            5' LTR (truncated): truncated 5' long terminal repeat (LTR) from HIV-1
    455..580     +  misc_feature   HIV-1 Ψ: packaging signal of human immunodeficiency virus type 1
    564..927     +  CDS            HIV-1 gag (fragment): gag protein from human immunodeficiency virus 1; gag
   1073..1306    +  misc_feature   RRE: The Rev response element (RRE) of HIV-1 allows for Rev-dependent mRNA export from the nucleus to the cytoplasm.
   1683..1709    +  CDS            Rev (fragment): human immunodeficiency virus 1 (HIV-1) Rev protein; rev; enhances nuclear export of unspliced and incompletely spliced viral mRNAs
   1710..2210    +  promoter       hPGK promoter: human phosphoglycerate kinase 1 promoter
   2222..2617    +  CDS            BSD: blasticidin S deaminase; Aspergillus terreus BSD; confers resistance to blasticidin
   2677..2794    +  misc_feature   cPPT/CTS: central polypurine tract and central termination sequence of HIV-1
   2911..3214    +  enhancer       CMV enhancer: human cytomegalovirus immediate early enhancer
   3215..3418    +  promoter       CMV promoter: human cytomegalovirus (CMV) immediate early promoter
   3441..3565    +  protein_bind   attR1: mutant version of attR; recombination site for the Gateway® LR reaction LR Clonase™
   3590..3620    +  promoter       lac UV5 promoter: E. coli lac promoter with an "up" mutation
   3644..3673    +  promoter       cat promoter (fragment): promoter of the E. coli cat gene encoding chloramphenicol acetyltransferase
   3674..4333    +  CDS            CmR: chloramphenicol acetyltransferase; cat; confers resistance to chloramphenicol
   4512..4670    +  CDS            ccdA (fragment): CCDA_ECO57 - Also known as H, letA. Experimental evidence at protein level: Swiss-Prot protein existence level 1. Antitoxin component of a type II toxin-antitoxin (TA) system which inhibits the post-segregational killing (PSK) of plasmid-free cells, also referred to as a plasmid addiction system. Binds to and blocks the activity of CcdB; will also remove bound CcdB protein from the CcdB-GyrA complex by forming a CcdA-CcdB complex, a process termed rejuvenation. Functions as a transcriptional corepressor for the ccdAB operon, repression also requires CcdB (By similarity). From Escherichia coli
   4675..4977    +  CDS            ccdB: CCDB_ECOLI - Also known as G, letB, letD. Experimental evidence at protein level: Swiss-Prot protein existence level 1. Toxic component of a type II toxin-antitoxin (TA) system, functioning in plasmid maintainence. Responsible for the post- segregational killing (PSK) of plasmid-free cells, also referred to as a plasmid addiction system. Half-life of over 2 hours. Cell killing by CcdB is accompanied by filamentation, defects in chromosome and plasmid segregation, defects in cell division, formation of anucleate cells, decreased DNA synthesis and plasmid loss. Interferes with the activity of DN
   5021..5145    -  protein_bind   attR2: mutant version of attR; recombination site for the Gateway® LR reaction LR Clonase™
   5153..5473    +  CDS            DmrB: F36V mutant of FK506-binding protein FKBP12 binds synthetic ligands that do not bind wild-type FKBP
   5558..6146    +  misc_feature   WPRE: woodchuck hepatitis virus posttranscriptional regulatory element
   6197..6216    +  misc_feature   cPPT/CTS (fragment): central polypurine tract and central termination sequence of HIV-1
   6218..6451    +  LTR            3' LTR (ΔU3): self-inactivating 3' long terminal repeat (LTR) from HIV-1
   6529..6650    +  polyA_signal   SV40 poly(A) signal: SV40 polyadenylation signal
   6690..6825    +  rep_origin     SV40 ori: SV40 origin of replication
   6846..6864    -  promoter       T7 promoter: promoter for bacteriophage T7 RNA polymerase
   6872..7027    +  CDS            lacZα (fragment): LacZα fragment of β-galactosidase; lacZ fragment
   7032..7460    +  rep_origin     f1 ori (sequence partly withheld): f1 bacteriophage origin of replication; arrow indicates direction of (+) strand synthesis
   7513..7617    +  promoter       AmpR promoter: bla
   7618..8478    +  CDS            AmpR: β-lactamase; bla; confers resistance to ampicillin, carbenicillin, and related antibiotics
   8649..9237    +  rep_origin     ori: high-copy-number ColE1/pMB1/pBR322/pUC origin of replication
   9420..9512    +  CDS            lacI (fragment): lac repressor; lacI; The lac repressor binds to the lac operator to inhibit transcription in E. coli. This inhibition can be relieved by adding lactose or isopropyl-β-D-thiogalactopyranoside (IPTG).
   9525..9546    +  protein_bind   CAP binding site: CAP binding activates transcription in the presence of cAMP. E. coli catabolite activator protein
   9561..9591    +  promoter       lac promoter: promoter for the E. coli lac operon
   9599..9615    +  protein_bind   lac operator: The lac repressor binds to the lac operator to inhibit transcription in E. coli. This inhibition can be relieved by adding lactose or isopropyl-β-D-thiogalactopyranoside (IPTG). lac repressor encoded by lacI
   9660..9678    +  promoter       T3 promoter: promoter for bacteriophage T3 RNA polymerase
