[The description below was written by a language model from this plasmid's Addgene catalogue record and pLannotate feature annotations shown in this document.]
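Description:
pLX304_CdTag-HA_EmptyVector is an empty Gateway destination vector for lentiviral expression of proteins fused at their C terminus to the dTAG degron, derived from the pLEX_305-C-dTAG backbone. It is a self-inactivating HIV-1-based transfer plasmid. An RSV promoter drives a truncated 5' LTR, followed by the Ψ packaging signal with a gag fragment, the RRE for Rev-dependent nuclear export of the genomic RNA, a cPPT/CTS element, WPRE to enhance transcript expression, and a ΔU3 3' LTR. An SV40 poly(A) signal and SV40 origin lie downstream of the 3' LTR. In E. coli it replicates from a high-copy ColE1/pUC origin, also carries an f1 origin, and is selected with ampicillin plus chloramphenicol. Because the Gateway cassette encodes the CcdB toxin, the unrecombined plasmid must be maintained in a ccdB-tolerant strain.

Within the provirus, a human PGK promoter drives blasticidin S deaminase for selection of transduced mammalian cells. A separate CMV enhancer/promoter sits upstream of the attR1–CmR–ccdB–attR2 cassette. An LR reaction with an entry clone replaces this cassette with an open reading frame of interest, and ccdB provides counterselection against unrecombined vector. Immediately after attR2 lies the coding sequence for FKBP12 F36V, so an insert lacking a stop codon and cloned in frame is expressed as a C-terminal FKBP F36V fusion. This mutant binds synthetic ligands that do not bind wild-type FKBP, which is the basis for ligand-induced targeted degradation of the tagged protein. The name indicates an HA epitope, but no HA tag is annotated in the feature table. The sequenced record (9,705 nt) is slightly longer than the listed backbone size.
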