Addgene plasmid #221466: pLX304_CdTag-HA_EmptyVector
Purpose: (Empty Backbone) Gateway backbone for C-terminal dTag cloning
Depositing lab: Matthew Meyerson. Depositing organization: Broad Institute. Publication: Dosage amplification dictates oncogenic regulation by the NKX2-1 lineage factor in lung adenocarcinoma. Pulice JL, Meyerson M. bioRxiv [Preprint]. 2023 Oct 27:2023.10.26.563996. doi: 10.1101/2023.10.26.563996. PubMed 37994369.
Backbone
  Vector backbone: pLEX_305-C-dTAG
  Backbone manufacturer: Addgene #91798
  Backbone size (bp): 9621
  Vector type: Mammalian Expression, Lentiviral
  Selectable markers: Blasticidin
  Tag / fusion protein: FKBP F36V (C terminal on backbone)
Growth in bacteria
  Bacterial resistance: Chloramphenicol and Ampicillin, 25 & 100 μg/mL
  Growth temperature: 30°C
  Growth strain: ccdB Survival
  Copy number: High Copy
Gene/Insert
  Gene/Insert name: None
  Tag / fusion protein: FKBP F36V (C terminal on backbone)
Terms and licenses: Academic/Nonprofit Terms; Industry Terms: Not Available to Industry
How to cite: pLX304_CdTag-HA_EmptyVector was a gift from Matthew Meyerson (Addgene plasmid # 221466 ; http://n2t.net/addgene:221466 ; RRID:Addgene_221466)
